LOCUS       [pSW036]_pUC19-SSW07-ac 5144 bp ds-DNA circular 30-OCT-2018
DEFINITION  .
KEYWORDS    "creator:New England Biolabs" "marker:AmpR" "organism:Escherichia
            coli" "ref:pmid\:2985470"
FEATURES             Location/Qualifiers
     misc_feature    2336..3049
                     /label="acsA upstream"
                     /ApEinfo_revcolor=#75c6a9
                     /ApEinfo_fwdcolor=#75c6a9
     CDS             complement(880..1671)
                     /label="AmpR"
                     /ApEinfo_revcolor=#b7e6d7
                     /ApEinfo_fwdcolor=#b7e6d7
     misc_feature    3164..3169
                     /label="RBS"
                     /ApEinfo_revcolor=#84b0dc
                     /ApEinfo_fwdcolor=#84b0dc
     primer_bind     complement(4863..4879)
                     /label="M13 rev"
                     /ApEinfo_revcolor=#a020f0
                     /ApEinfo_fwdcolor=#a020f0
     CDS             complement(1672..1740)
                     /label="AmpR"
                     /ApEinfo_revcolor=#b7e6d7
                     /ApEinfo_fwdcolor=#b7e6d7
     misc_feature    4052..4070
                     /label="T7_term"
                     /ApEinfo_revcolor=#c6c9d1
                     /ApEinfo_fwdcolor=#c6c9d1
     misc_feature    3050..4129
                     /label="PCR from pSJ141"
                     /ApEinfo_revcolor=#9eafd2
                     /ApEinfo_fwdcolor=#9eafd2
     protein_bind    4887..4903
                     /label="lac operator"
                     /ApEinfo_revcolor=#31849b
                     /ApEinfo_fwdcolor=#31849b
     rep_origin      complement(121..709)
                     /label="ori"
                     /ApEinfo_revcolor=#ffef86
                     /ApEinfo_fwdcolor=#ffef86
     promoter        complement(1741..1845)
                     /label="AmpR promoter"
                     /ApEinfo_revcolor=#c6c9d1
                     /ApEinfo_fwdcolor=#c6c9d1
     misc_feature    3178..3978
                     /label="YFP"
                     /ApEinfo_revcolor=#ffef86
                     /ApEinfo_fwdcolor=#ffef86
     promoter        complement(4911..4917)
                     /label="lac promoter"
                     /ApEinfo_revcolor=#c6c9d1
                     /ApEinfo_fwdcolor=#c6c9d1
     promoter        3050..3138
                     /label="P_cpt"
                     /ApEinfo_revcolor=#008000
                     /ApEinfo_fwdcolor=#008000
     promoter        complement(4918..4935)
                     /label="lac promoter"
                     /ApEinfo_revcolor=#c6c9d1
                     /ApEinfo_fwdcolor=#c6c9d1
     misc_feature    2336..4862
                     /label="acsA"
                     /ApEinfo_revcolor=#c7b0e3
                     /ApEinfo_fwdcolor=#c7b0e3
     misc_feature    4130..4862
                     /label="acsA downstream"
                     /ApEinfo_revcolor=#9eafd2
                     /ApEinfo_fwdcolor=#9eafd2
     promoter        complement(4936..4941)
                     /label="lac promoter"
                     /ApEinfo_revcolor=#c6c9d1
                     /ApEinfo_fwdcolor=#c6c9d1
     primer_bind     2319..2335
                     /label="M13 fwd"
                     /ApEinfo_revcolor=#a020f0
                     /ApEinfo_fwdcolor=#a020f0
ORIGIN
        1 AGCTCACTCA AAGGCGGTAA TACGGTTATC CACAGAATCA GGGGATAACG CAGGAAAGAA
       61 CATGTGAGCA AAAGGCCAGC AAAAGGCCAG GAACCGTAAA AAGGCCGCGT TGCTGGCGTT
      121 TTTCCATAGG CTCCGCCCCC CTGACGAGCA TCACAAAAAT CGACGCTCAA GTCAGAGGTG
      181 GCGAAACCCG ACAGGACTAT AAAGATACCA GGCGTTTCCC CCTGGAAGCT CCCTCGTGCG
      241 CTCTCCTGTT CCGACCCTGC CGCTTACCGG ATACCTGTCC GCCTTTCTCC CTTCGGGAAG
      301 CGTGGCGCTT TCTCATAGCT CACGCTGTAG GTATCTCAGT TCGGTGTAGG TCGTTCGCTC
      361 CAAGCTGGGC TGTGTGCACG AACCCCCCGT TCAGCCCGAC CGCTGCGCCT TATCCGGTAA
      421 CTATCGTCTT GAGTCCAACC CGGTAAGACA CGACTTATCG CCACTGGCAG CAGCCACTGG
      481 TAACAGGATT AGCAGAGCGA GGTATGTAGG CGGTGCTACA GAGTTCTTGA AGTGGTGGCC
      541 TAACTACGGC TACACTAGAA GAACAGTATT TGGTATCTGC GCTCTGCTGA AGCCAGTTAC
      601 CTTCGGAAAA AGAGTTGGTA GCTCTTGATC CGGCAAACAA ACCACCGCTG GTAGCGGTGG
      661 TTTTTTTGTT TGCAAGCAGC AGATTACGCG CAGAAAAAAA GGATCTCAAG AAGATCCTTT
      721 GATCTTTTCT ACGGGGTCTG ACGCTCAGTG GAACGAAAAC TCACGTTAAG GGATTTTGGT
      781 CATGAGATTA TCAAAAAGGA TCTTCACCTA GATCCTTTTA AATTAAAAAT GAAGTTTTAA
      841 ATCAATCTAA AGTATATATG AGTAAACTTG GTCTGACAGT TACCAATGCT TAATCAGTGA
      901 GGCACCTATC TCAGCGATCT GTCTATTTCG TTCATCCATA GTTGCCTGAC TCCCCGTCGT
      961 GTAGATAACT ACGATACGGG AGGGCTTACC ATCTGGCCCC AGTGCTGCAA TGATACCGCG
     1021 AGACCCACGC TCACCGGCTC CAGATTTATC AGCAATAAAC CAGCCAGCCG GAAGGGCCGA
     1081 GCGCAGAAGT GGTCCTGCAA CTTTATCCGC CTCCATCCAG TCTATTAATT GTTGCCGGGA
     1141 AGCTAGAGTA AGTAGTTCGC CAGTTAATAG TTTGCGCAAC GTTGTTGCCA TTGCTACAGG
     1201 CATCGTGGTG TCACGCTCGT CGTTTGGTAT GGCTTCATTC AGCTCCGGTT CCCAACGATC
     1261 AAGGCGAGTT ACATGATCCC CCATGTTGTG CAAAAAAGCG GTTAGCTCCT TCGGTCCTCC
     1321 GATCGTTGTC AGAAGTAAGT TGGCCGCAGT GTTATCACTC ATGGTTATGG CAGCACTGCA
     1381 TAATTCTCTT ACTGTCATGC CATCCGTAAG ATGCTTTTCT GTGACTGGTG AGTACTCAAC
     1441 CAAGTCATTC TGAGAATAGT GTATGCGGCG ACCGAGTTGC TCTTGCCCGG CGTCAATACG
     1501 GGATAATACC GCGCCACATA GCAGAACTTT AAAAGTGCTC ATCATTGGAA AACGTTCTTC
     1561 GGGGCGAAAA CTCTCAAGGA TCTTACCGCT GTTGAGATCC AGTTCGATGT AACCCACTCG
     1621 TGCACCCAAC TGATCTTCAG CATCTTTTAC TTTCACCAGC GTTTCTGGGT GAGCAAAAAC
     1681 AGGAAGGCAA AATGCCGCAA AAAAGGGAAT AAGGGCGACA CGGAAATGTT GAATACTCAT
     1741 ACTCTTCCTT TTTCAATATT ATTGAAGCAT TTATCAGGGT TATTGTCTCA TGAGCGGATA
     1801 CATATTTGAA TGTATTTAGA AAAATAAACA AATAGGGGTT CCGCGCACAT TTCCCCGAAA
     1861 AGTGCCACCT GACGTCTAAG AAACCATTAT TATCATGACA TTAACCTATA AAAATAGGCG
     1921 TATCACGAGG CCCTTTCGTC TCGCGCGTTT CGGTGATGAC GGTGAAAACC TCTGACACAT
     1981 GCAGCTCCCG GAGACGGTCA CAGCTTGTCT GTAAGCGGAT GCCGGGAGCA GACAAGCCCG
     2041 TCAGGGCGCG TCAGCGGGTG TTGGCGGGTG TCGGGGCTGG CTTAACTATG CGGCATCAGA
     2101 GCAGATTGTA CTGAGAGTGC ACCATATGCG GTGTGAAATA CCGCACAGAT GCGTAAGGAG
     2161 AAAATACCGC ATCAGGCGCC ATTCGCCATT CAGGCTGCGC AACTGTTGGG AAGGGCGATC
     2221 GGTGCGGGCC TCTTCGCTAT TACGCCAGCT GGCGAAAGGG GGATGTGCTG CAAGGCGATT
     2281 AAGTTGGGTA ACGCCAGGGT TTTCCCAGTC ACGACGTTGT AAAACGACGG CCAGTgcaat
     2341 gctgagatga tcctcggtga actccttgat cgccaagcct ttggtgtggt gcaaccgtta
     2401 ctgtttgatc cagcgatcgc cccggagaat gaaaccattg cttttttacg gggacgctat
     2461 atctggcaaa caaccttggc cgccgtccca ccatcgccaa cccaagcaac ggcgatcgcc
     2521 acggtgcaag aaaattggga catggcccta gcccaacagc ccaacgaccc cgaaattttg
     2581 atggccctgg gttttgtcca ttacctcaat gcagattacg aagccgccaa tgatcgttgg
     2641 tatgaagcct tagcagcggc aacgacccag gatttccccc cagtcctcca ggcggagatt
     2701 tatgcgggcc tggcgattag tatgtacgat ttggcccaag ggcaacccac cgacgttgac
     2761 caggaaattc ttgtggggaa agccgaaaaa ctccgggcga tcgccctaga tctcgatcgt
     2821 tcccagctca acccccgccg cctcgaacaa agttggttat ggttccctga ggcgatcgcc
     2881 acttggcaaa ccctgctcgc tttagaagaa tctccctagg tcatatccga ggcgtacatt
     2941 caatcaactt gagcgcaaaa atcttgcaaa ccattacggc ttaagcacga gaccccctga
     3001 tggggcggac ttgggggaca atggggtgaa ataaatccca cgataataat taacaaaaaa
     3061 gcaggaataa aattaacaag atgtaacaga cataagtccc atcaccgttg tataaagtta
     3121 actgtgggat tgcaaaagga gctcccaact cataaagtca agtaggagat taattccatg
     3181 ggccatcatc atcatcatca tcatcatcat cacagcagcg gccatatcga aggtcgtcat
     3241 atgcaggcag cagcctcgat ggtgagcaag ggcgaggagc tgttcaccgg ggtggtgccc
     3301 atcctggtcg agctggacgg cgacgtaaac ggccacaagt tcagcgtgtc cggcgagggc
     3361 gagggcgatg ccacctacgg caagctgacc ctgaagttca tctgcaccac cggcaagctg
     3421 cccgtgccct ggcccaccct cgtgaccacc ttcggctacg gcctgcagtg cttcgcccgc
     3481 taccccgacc acatgaagca gcacgacttc ttcaagtccg ccatgcccga aggctacgtc
     3541 caggagcgca ccatcttctt caaggacgac ggcaactaca agacccgcgc cgaggtgaag
     3601 ttcgagggcg acaccctggt gaaccgcatc gagctgaagg gcatcgactt caaggaggac
     3661 ggcaacatcc tggggcacaa gctggagtac aactacaaca gccacaacgt ctatatcatg
     3721 gccgacaagc agaagaacgg catcaaggtg aacttcaaga tccgccacaa catcgaggac
     3781 ggcagcgtgc agctcgccga ccactaccag cagaacaccc ccatcggcga cggccccgtg
     3841 ctgctgcccg acaaccacta cctgagctac cagtccgccc tgagcaaaga ccccaacgag
     3901 aagcgcgatc acatggtcct gctggagttc gtgaccgccg ccgggatcac tctcggcatg
     3961 gacgagctgt acaagtaacg agggcggtgc tttggcagga tccggctgtc taacaaagcc
     4021 cgaaaggaag ctgagttggc tgctgccacc gctgagcaat aactagcata accccttggg
     4081 gcctctaaac gggtcttgac gggttttttg tctagatcaa cggcctcaaa gatgtccaga
     4141 ggacagaggg tgtcttccct tgaggggagt cggagggaaa atttccatta ggtgtccctc
     4201 cgactgcttg ccttgaccta gttcccttcg ataaaggcga aacggccctg ttgacccgat
     4261 tcatccattt caatttgggc cacaaaaaat tccttctgga caatttcccc ttcctctgtg
     4321 aaggaaattt cacccaaagg cgtgacgtag gtacctgcaa aaatttcgtc ccgcagttgt
     4381 cgtcgcaagt ccggtagagc aagagtttct aggggcgttt tttcgtcgag gctgctgagg
     4441 gcttcaacaa aaacttggat cgccgtaaaa gcctgggcac taaattgggg cggctctttt
     4501 tggttttgtt gaaaataggc gtcccgaaac gcgcggttaa tctcattatc taactcggca
     4561 ctgtaggctt gggccaccaa caccccatca cattttgctt ggcagacggg gaaaatatta
     4621 gaagtattta agccgttccc cccaacaata atgccgttgt aacctaattc tcgcagttgc
     4681 ttcaccaggt tgcccgcatc ggctgctaac cccgaaataa tcactagatc tggttgaaca
     4741 ttgagtgcgg cagtcacctg ggcttgaaaa tcagtgtcgg tggtttgaaa cctttgtacc
     4801 gtgactaatt ccagaccaaa atcttggaca gccgtctgga aggtttctgt ctctgattta
     4861 ctGTCATAGC TGTTTCCTGT GTGAAATTGT TATCCGCTCA CAATTCCACA CAACATACGA
     4921 GCCGGAAGCA TAAAGTGTAA AGCCTGGGGT GCCTAATGAG TGAGCTAACT CACATTAATT
     4981 GCGTTGCGCT CACTGCCCGC TTTCCAGTCG GGAAACCTGT CGTGCCAGCT GCATTAATGA
     5041 ATCGGCCAAC GCGCGGGGAG AGGCGGTTTG CGTATTGGGC GCTCTTCCGC TTCCTCGCTC
     5101 ACTGACTCGC TGCGCTCGGT CGTTCGGCTG CGGCGAGCGG TATC
//
