>Addgene plasmid #140034 | pSW036 | addgene full sequence | sequence record 291855 | Addgene NGS Result
AGGTCATATCCGAGGCGTACATTCAATCAACTTGAGCGCAAAAATCTTGCAAACCATTACGGCTTAAGCA
CGAGACCCCCTGATGGGGCGGACTTGGGGGACAATGGGGTGAAATAAATCCCACGATAATAATTAACAAA
AAAGCAGGAATAAAATTAACAAGATGTAACAGACATAAGTCCCATCACCGTTGTATAAAGTTAACTGTGG
GATTGCAAAAGGAGCTCCCAACTCATAAAGTCAAGTAGGAGATTAATTCCATGGGCCATCATCATCATCA
TCATCATCATCATCACAGCAGCGGCCATATCGAAGGTCGTCATATGCAGGCAGCAGCCTCGATGGTGAGC
AAGGGCGAGGAGCTGTTCACCGGGGTGGTGCCCATCCTGGTCGAGCTGGACGGCGACGTAAACGGCCACA
AGTTCAGCGTGTCCGGCGAGGGCGAGGGCGATGCCACCTACGGCAAGCTGACCCTGAAGTTCATCTGCAC
CACCGGCAAGCTGCCCGTGCCCTGGCCCACCCTCGTGACCACCTTCGGCTACGGCCTGCAGTGCTTCGCC
CGCTACCCCGACCACATGAAGCAGCACGACTTCTTCAAGTCCGCCATGCCCGAAGGCTACGTCCAGGAGC
GCACCATCTTCTTCAAGGACGACGGCAACTACAAGACCCGCGCCGAGGTGAAGTTCGAGGGCGACACCCT
GGTGAACCGCATCGAGCTGAAGGGCATCGACTTCAAGGAGGACGGCAACATCCTGGGGCACAAGCTGGAG
TACAACTACAACAGCCACAACGTCTATATCATGGCCGACAAGCAGAAGAACGGCATCAAGGTGAACTTCA
AGATCCGCCACAACATCGAGGACGGCAGCGTGCAGCTCGCCGACCACTACCAGCAGAACACCCCCATCGG
CGACGGCCCCGTGCTGCTGCCCGACAACCACTACCTGAGCTACCAGTCCGCCCTGAGCAAAGACCCCAAC
GAGAAGCGCGATCACATGGTCCTGCTGGAGTTCGTGACCGCCGCCGGGATCACTCTCGGCATGGACGAGC
TGTACAAGTAACGAGGGCGGTGCTTTGGCAGGATCCGGCTGCTAACAAAGCCCGAAAGGAAGCTGAGTTG
GCTGCTGCCACCGCTGAGCAATAACTAGCATAACCCCTTGGGGCCTCTAAACGGGTCTTGACGGGTTTTT
TGTCTAGATCAACGGCCTCAAAGATGTCCAGAGGACAGAGGGTGTCTTCCCTTGAGGGGAGTCGGAGGGA
AAATTTCCATTAGGTGTCCCTCCGACTGCTTGCCTTGACCTAGTTCCCTTCGATAAAGGCGAAACGGCCC
TGTTGACCCGATTCATCCATTTCAATTTGGGCCACAAAAAATTCCTTCTGGACAATTTCCCCTTCCTCTG
TGAAGGAAATTTCACCCAAAGGCGTGACGTAGGTACCTGCAAAAATTTCGTCCCGCAGTTGTCGTCGCAA
GTCCGGTAGAGCAAGAGTTTCTAGGGGCGTTTTTTCGTCGAGGCTGCTGAGGGCTTCAACAAAAACTTGG
ATCGCCGTAAAAGCCTGGGCACTAAATTGGGGCGGCTCTTTTTGGTTTTGTTGAAAATAGGCGTCCCGAA
ACGCGCGGTTAATCTCATTATCTAACTCGGCACTGTAGGCTTGGGCCACCAACACCCCATCACATTTTGC
TTGGCAGACGGGGAAAATATTAGAAGTATTTAAGCCGTTCCCCCCAACAATAATGCCGTTGTAACCTAAT
TCTCGCAGTTGCTTCACCAGGTTGCCCGCATCGGCTGCTAACCCCGAAATAATCACTAGATCTGGTTGAA
CATTGAGTGCGGCAGTCACCTGGGCTTGAAAATCAGTGTCGGTGGTTTGAAACCTTTGTACCGTGACTAA
TTCCAGACCAAAATCTTGGACAGCCGTCTGGAAGGTTTCTGTCTCTGATTTACTGTCATAGCTGTTTCCT
GTGTGAAATTGTTATCCGCTCACAATTCCACACAACATACGAGCCGGAAGCATAAAGTGTAAAGCCTGGG
GTGCCTAATGAGTGAGCTAACTCACATTAATTGCGTTGCGCTCACTGCCCGCTTTCCAGTCGGGAAACCT
GTCGTGCCAGCTGCATTAATGAATCGGCCAACGCGCGGGGAGAGGCGGTTTGCGTATTGGGCGCTCTTCC
GCTTCCTCGCTCACTGACTCGCTGCGCTCGGTCGTTCGGCTGCGGCGAGCGGTATCAGCTCACTCAAAGG
CGGTAATACGGTTATCCACAGAATCAGGGGATAACGCAGGAAAGAACATGTGAGCAAAAGGCCAGCAAAA
GGCCAGGAACCGTAAAAAGGCCGCGTTGCTGGCGTTTTTCCATAGGCTCCGCCCCCCTGACGAGCATCAC
AAAAATCGACGCTCAAGTCAGAGGTGGCGAAACCCGACAGGACTATAAAGATACCAGGCGTTTCCCCCTG
GAAGCTCCCTCGTGCGCTCTCCTGTTCCGACCCTGCCGCTTACCGGATACCTGTCCGCCTTTCTCCCTTC
GGGAAGCGTGGCGCTTTCTCATAGCTCACGCTGTAGGTATCTCAGTTCGGTGTAGGTCGTTCGCTCCAAG
CTGGGCTGTGTGCACGAACCCCCCGTTCAGCCCGACCGCTGCGCCTTATCCGGTAACTATCGTCTTGAGT
CCAACCCGGTAAGACACGACTTATCGCCACTGGCAGCAGCCACTGGTAACAGGATTAGCAGAGCGAGGTA
TGTAGGCGGTGCTACAGAGTTCTTGAAGTGGTGGCCTAACTACGGCTACACTAGAAGAACAGTATTTGGT
ATCTGCGCTCTGCTGAAGCCAGTTACCTTCGGAAAAAGAGTTGGTAGCTCTTGATCCGGCAAACAAACCA
CCGCTGGTAGCGGTGGTTTTTTTGTTTGCAAGCAGCAGATTACGCGCAGAAAAAAAGGATCTCAAGAAGA
TCCTTTGATCTTTTCTACGGGGTCTGACGCTCAGTGGAACGAAAACTCACGTTAAGGGATTTTGGTCATG
AGATTATCAAAAAGGATCTTCACCTAGATCCTTTTAAATTAAAAATGAAGTTTTAAATCAATCTAAAGTA
TATATGAGTAAACTTGGTCTGACAGTTACCAATGCTTAATCAGTGAGGCACCTATCTCAGCGATCTGTCT
ATTTCGTTCATCCATAGTTGCCTGACTCCCCGTCGTGTAGATAACTACGATACGGGAGGGCTTACCATCT
GGCCCCAGTGCTGCAATGATACCGCGAGACCCACGCTCACCGGCTCCAGATTTATCAGCAATAAACCAGC
CAGCCGGAAGGGCCGAGCGCAGAAGTGGTCCTGCAACTTTATCCGCCTCCATCCAGTCTATTAATTGTTG
CCGGGAAGCTAGAGTAAGTAGTTCGCCAGTTAATAGTTTGCGCAACGTTGTTGCCATTGCTACAGGCATC
GTGGTGTCACGCTCGTCGTTTGGTATGGCTTCATTCAGCTCCGGTTCCCAACGATCAAGGCGAGTTACAT
GATCCCCCATGTTGTGCAAAAAAGCGGTTAGCTCCTTCGGTCCTCCGATCGTTGTCAGAAGTAAGTTGGC
CGCAGTGTTATCACTCATGGTTATGGCAGCACTGCATAATTCTCTTACTGTCATGCCATCCGTAAGATGC
TTTTCTGTGACTGGTGAGTACTCAACCAAGTCATTCTGAGAATAGTGTATGCGGCGACCGAGTTGCTCTT
GCCCGGCGTCAATACGGGATAATACCGCGCCACATAGCAGAACTTTAAAAGTGCTCATCATTGGAAAACG
TTCTTCGGGGCGAAAACTCTCAAGGATCTTACCGCTGTTGAGATCCAGTTCGATGTAACCCACTCGTGCA
CCCAACTGATCTTCAGCATCTTTTACTTTCACCAGCGTTTCTGGGTGAGCAAAAACAGGAAGGCAAAATG
CCGCAAAAAAGGGAATAAGGGCGACACGGAAATGTTGAATACTCATACTCTTCCTTTTTCAATATTATTG
AAGCATTTATCAGGGTTATTGTCTCATGAGCGGATACATATTTGAATGTATTTAGAAAAATAAACAAATA
GGGGTTCCGCGCACATTTCCCCGAAAAGTGCCACCTGACGTCTAAGAAACCATTATTATCATGACATTAA
CCTATAAAAATAGGCGTATCACGAGGCCCTTTCGTCTCGCGCGTTTCGGTGATGACGGTGAAAACCTCTG
ACACATGCAGCTCCCGGAGACGGTCACAGCTTGTCTGTAAGCGGATGCCGGGAGCAGACAAGCCCGTCAG
GGCGCGTCAGCGGGTGTTGGCGGGTGTCGGGGCTGGCTTAACTATGCGGCATCAGAGCAGATTGTACTGA
GAGTGCACCATATGCGGTGTGAAATACCGCACAGATGCGTAAGGAGAAAATACCGCATCAGGCGCCATTC
GCCATTCAGGCTGCGCAACTGTTGGGAAGGGCGATCGGTGCGGGCCTCTTCGCTATTACGCCAGCTGGCG
AAAGGGGGATGTGCTGCAAGGCGATTAAGTTGGGTAACGCCAGGGTTTTCCCAGTCACGACGTTGTAAAA
CGACGGCCAGTGCAATGCTGAGATGATCCTCGGTGAACTCCTTGATCGCCAAGCCTTTGGTGTGGTGCAA
CCGTTACTGTTTGATCCAGCGATCGCCCCGGAGAATGAAACCATTGCTTTTTTACGGGGACGCTATATCT
GGCAAACAACCTTGGCCGCCGTCCCACCATCGCCAACCCAAGCAACGGCGATCGCCACGGTGCAAGAAAA
TTGGGACATGGCCCTAGCCCAACAGCCCAACGACCCCGAAATTTTGATGGCCCTGGGTTTTGTCCATTAC
CTCAATGCAGATTACGAAGCCGCCAATGATCGTTGGTATGAAGCCTTAGCAGCGGCAACGACCCAGGATT
TCCCCCCAGTCCTCCAGGCGGAGATTTATGCGGGCCTGGCGATTAGTATGTACGATTTGGCCCAAGGGCA
ACCCACCGACGTTGACCAGGAAATTCTTGTGGGGAAAGCCGAAAAACTCCGGGCGATCGCCCTAGATCTC
GATCGTTCCCAGCTCAACCCCCGCCGCCTCGAACAAAGTTGGTTATGGTTCCCTGAGGCGATCGCCACTT
GGCAAACCCTGCTCGCTTTAGAAGAATCTCCCT
Features (pLannotate 1.2.2; 14 found; start..end, strand, type, name):
    267..284     +  CDS            capTEV™ (fragment): composite tag for in vivo biotinylation, TEV protease cleavage, and 6xHis tagging
    342..1061    +  CDS            EYFP: enhanced YFP mammalian codon-optimized
   1088..1137    +  CDS            SET1 (fragment): solubility-enhancement tag derived from T7 phage gene 10B
   1145..1192    +  terminator     T7 terminator: transcription terminator for bacteriophage T7 RNA polymerase
   1969..1985    -  protein_bind   lac operator: The lac repressor binds to the lac operator to inhibit transcription in E. coli. This inhibition can be relieved by adding lactose or isopropyl-β-D-thiogalactopyranoside (IPTG). lac repressor encoded by lacI
   1993..2023    -  promoter       lac promoter: promoter for the E. coli lac operon
   2038..2059    -  protein_bind   CAP binding site: CAP binding activates transcription in the presence of cAMP. E. coli catabolite activator protein
   2072..2164    -  CDS            lacI (fragment): lac repressor; lacI; The lac repressor binds to the lac operator to inhibit transcription in E. coli. This inhibition can be relieved by adding lactose or isopropyl-β-D-thiogalactopyranoside (IPTG).
   2347..2935    -  rep_origin     ori: high-copy-number ColE1/pMB1/pBR322/pUC origin of replication
   3106..3966    -  CDS            AmpR: β-lactamase; bla; confers resistance to ampicillin, carbenicillin, and related antibiotics
   3967..4071    -  promoter       AmpR promoter: bla
   4166..4201    +  CDS            rop (fragment): Rop protein, which maintains plasmids at low copy number; rop
   4303..4402    +  misc_feature   bom (fragment): basis of mobility region from pBR322
   4408..4562    -  CDS            lacZα (fragment): LacZα fragment of β-galactosidase; lacZ fragment
