[The description below was written by a language model from this plasmid's Addgene catalogue record, the feature table of its GenBank file and pLannotate feature annotations shown in this document.]
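Description:
pSW036 is a pUC19-based integration plasmid of about 5.1 kb, built to disrupt the acsA gene of the cyanobacterium Synechococcus sp. PCC 11901 while placing a yellow fluorescent protein reporter at that locus. In E. coli it is maintained through the high-copy pUC/ColE1-type origin and selected with ampicillin via the β-lactamase gene and its native promoter. Remnants of the pUC19 cloning region (lac promoter and operator, a lacZα fragment, M13 primer sites) flank the insert and are not part of its function. No origin for replication in cyanobacteria is annotated, consistent with a design that depends on chromosomal recombination rather than episomal maintenance.

The payload sits between two homology arms of roughly 0.7 kb each, annotated as the regions upstream and downstream of acsA. Between them is a cassette of about 1.1 kb, amplified from another plasmid and assembled by Gibson cloning. It comprises the short cpt promoter, a ribosome binding site, the 801 bp YFP region and a T7 terminator. Automated annotation identifies the core of this region as EYFP and reports short matches to tag sequences on either side, suggesting small N- and C-terminal extensions, although the record does not describe them. Double crossover through the arms would replace acsA with the YFP expression unit, producing a knockout that also reports cpt promoter activity by fluorescence. No antibiotic marker for the cyanobacterial host is annotated within the arms, and the record does not state how integrants are selected. The associated work characterises PCC 11901 as a fast-growing, high-biomass strain, and this construct serves there as a tool for demonstrating gene knockout and heterologous expression.
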