Addgene plasmid #140034: pSW036
Purpose: KO of PCC 11901 acsA gene/expresses YFP under control of the cpt promoter
Depositing lab: Peter Nixon. Depositing organization: Nanyang Technological University (NTU). Publication: Newly discovered Synechococcus sp. PCC 11901 is a robust cyanobacterial strain for high biomass production. Wlodarczyk A, Selao TT, Norling B, Nixon PJ. Commun Biol. 2020 May 7;3(1):215. doi: 10.1038/s42003-020-0910-8. PubMed 32382027.
Backbone
  Vector backbone: pUC19
  Total vector size (bp): 5144
  Modifications to backbone: Up and downstream homology regions for recombination into the acsA locus in PCC 11901; cpt promoter
  Vector type: Bacterial Expression
Growth in bacteria
  Bacterial resistance: Ampicillin, 100 μg/mL
  Growth temperature: 37°C
  Growth strain: DH5alpha
  Copy number: High Copy
Gene/Insert
  Gene/Insert name: Yellow fluorescent protein (alt name: YFP)
  Species: Synthetic; Aequorea victoria
  Insert size (bp): 801
  GenBank ID: JX472996.1
  Promoter: cpt
  Cloning method: Gibson Cloning
  Sequencing primers: 5′ aggtcatatccgaggcgtacattca; 3′ T7 terminator
Resource information
  A portion of this plasmid was derived from a plasmid made by: Bryan Pfleger
Terms and licenses: Academic/Nonprofit Terms; Industry Terms: Not Available to Industry
Depositor comments: Please visit https://www.biorxiv.org/content/10.1101/684944v1 for bioRxiv preprint.
How to cite: pSW036 was a gift from Peter Nixon (Addgene plasmid # 140034 ; http://n2t.net/addgene:140034 ; RRID:Addgene_140034)
